Addgene plasmid #140843: pBz106_CsoS2_MR
Purpose: His-tagged CsoS2 Middle Region (MR), pET-14b backbone
Depositing lab: David Savage. Depositing organization: University of California, Berkeley. Publication: Multivalent interactions between CsoS2 and Rubisco mediate alpha-carboxysome formation. Oltrogge LM, Chaijarasphong T, Chen AW, Bolin ER, Marqusee S, Savage DF. Nat Struct Mol Biol. 2020 Mar;27(3):281-287. doi: 10.1038/s41594-020-0387-7. Epub 2020 Mar 2. PubMed 32123388.
Backbone
  Vector backbone: pET-14b
  Backbone manufacturer: Novagen
  Backbone size w/o insert (bp): 4614
  Total vector size (bp): 5676
  Modifications to backbone: elimination of built-in His-tag and thrombin recognition site; introduction of BsaI sites for Golden Gate assembly
  Vector type: Bacterial Expression
Growth in bacteria
  Bacterial resistance: Ampicillin, 100 μg/mL
  Growth temperature: 37°C
  Growth strain: DH5alpha
  Copy number: High Copy
Gene/Insert
  Gene/Insert name: CsoS2 Middle Region (MR)
  Species: Halothiobacillus neapolitanus
  Insert size (bp): 1068
  Mutation: only amino acids 257-603
  GenBank ID: AAC32551.1
  Promoter: T7
  Tag / fusion protein: Hexahistidine tag (N terminal on insert)
  Cloning method: Restriction Enzyme; 5′ cloning site BsaI (destroyed during cloning); 3′ cloning site BsaI (destroyed during cloning)
  Sequencing primers: 5′ T7 forward; 3′ T7 reverse
Terms and licenses: Academic/Nonprofit Terms; Industry Terms: Not Available to Industry
How to cite: pBz106_CsoS2_MR was a gift from David Savage (Addgene plasmid # 140843 ; http://n2t.net/addgene:140843 ; RRID:Addgene_140843)
