[The description below was written by a language model from this plasmid's Addgene catalogue record and pLannotate feature annotations shown in this document.]
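Description:
pBz106_CsoS2_MR is a bacterial expression plasmid built on a modified Novagen pET-14b backbone, totalling 5,676 bp. The depositor removed the vector's built-in His-tag and thrombin recognition site and introduced BsaI sites for Golden Gate assembly; these sites were destroyed when the insert was cloned. The plasmid replicates in E. coli from a ColE1/pMB1-type origin and is selected with ampicillin through the TEM beta-lactamase gene (bla) and its own promoter. The catalogue lists it as high copy, although the feature tables also show the pBR322-derived rop gene and bom region. Two fragments of the tetracycline resistance gene and the tet promoter flank the expression cassette. These are remnants of the pBR322 lineage interrupted by the cloning region, and tetracycline resistance is not listed as a marker.

The payload is the Middle Region (MR) of CsoS2 from Halothiobacillus neapolitanus, covering only amino acids 257–603, with an N-terminal hexahistidine tag supplied with the insert. Transcription is driven by a T7 promoter, translation starts from the T7 gene 10 ribosome binding site, and a T7 terminator closes the cassette, so expression requires a host that provides T7 RNA polymerase. A short fragment annotated as a T7 gene 10B-derived sequence (SET1) lies between the coding region and the terminator and is probably just native terminator-flanking sequence rather than a functional tag. The His tag itself is not annotated in the feature tables. The sequenced and depositor records show the same features in the same order, differing only in their start coordinate.

CsoS2 is essential for alpha-carboxysome assembly. This construct allows the isolated middle domain to be produced and affinity-purified, and the associated work examined multivalent interactions between CsoS2 and Rubisco in carboxysome formation.
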