Features (pLannotate 1.2.2; 14 found; start..end, strand, type, name):
    104..208     +  promoter       AmpR promoter: bla
    209..1066    +  CDS            bla: BLAT_ECOLX - Experimental evidence at protein level: Swiss-Prot protein existence level 1. TEM-type are the most prevalent beta-lactamases in enterobacteria; they hydrolyze the beta-lactam bond in susceptible beta-lactam antibiotics, thus conferring resistance to penicillins and cephalosporins. TEM-3 and TEM-4 are capable of hydrolyzing cefotaxime and ceftazidime. TEM-5 is capable of hydrolyzing ceftazidime. TEM-6 is capable of hydrolyzing ceftazidime and aztreonam. TEM-8/CAZ-2, TEM- 16/CAZ-7 and TEM-24/CAZ-6 are markedly active against ceftazidime. IRT- 4 shows resistance to beta-lactamase in
   1240..1828    +  rep_origin     ori: high-copy-number ColE1/pMB1/pBR322/pUC origin of replication
   2014..2153    -  misc_feature   bom: basis of mobility region from pBR322
   2255..2446    -  CDS            rop: Rop protein, which maintains plasmids at low copy number; rop
   2463..2843    +  CDS            YPB1_ECOLX: Protein predicted: Swiss-Prot protein existence level 4. From Escherichia coli.
   3085..3985    -  CDS            TcR (fragment): tetracycline efflux protein; tet; confers resistance to tetracycline
   4007..4025    +  promoter       T7 promoter: promoter for bacteriophage T7 RNA polymerase
   4057..4079    +  RBS            RBS: efficient ribosome binding site from bacteriophage T7 gene 10 (Olins and Rangwala, 1989)
   4110..5150    +  CDS            csoS2 (fragment): CSOS2_HALNC - Experimental evidence at protein level: Swiss-Prot protein existence level 1. Unlike beta-carboxysomes, alpha-carboxysomes (Cb) can form without cargo protein. CsoS2 is essential for Cb formation and is also capable of targeting foreign proteins to the Cb. The Cb shell assembles with the aid of CsoS2; CsoS1A, CsoS1B and CsoS1C form the majority of the shell while CsoS4A and CsoS4B form vertices. CsoS1D forms pseudohexamers that probably control metabolite flux into and out of the shell. From Halothiobacillus neapolitanus (strain ATCC 23641 / c2) (Thiobacillus neapolitanus).
   5169..5218    +  CDS            SET1 (fragment): solubility-enhancement tag derived from T7 phage gene 10B
   5226..5273    +  terminator     T7 terminator: transcription terminator for bacteriophage T7 RNA polymerase
   5299..5591    -  CDS            TcR (fragment): tetracycline efflux protein; tet; confers resistance to tetracycline
   5639..5667    -  promoter       tet promoter: E. coli promoter for tetracycline efflux protein gene
>Addgene plasmid #140843 | pBz106_CsoS2_MR | depositor full sequence | sequence record 273727 | pBz106_CsoS2_MR sequence 5676 bps
TTCTTGAAGACGAAAGGGCCTCGTGATACGCCTATTTTTATAGGTTAATGTCATGATAATAATGGTTTCT
TAGACGTCAGGTGGCACTTTTCGGGGAAATGTGCGCGGAACCCCTATTTGTTTATTTTTCTAAATACATT
CAAATATGTATCCGCTCATGAGACAATAACCCTGATAAATGCTTCAATAATATTGAAAAAGGAAGAGTAT
GAGTATTCAACATTTCCGTGTCGCCCTTATTCCCTTTTTTGCGGCATTTTGCCTTCCTGTTTTTGCTCAC
CCAGAAACGCTGGTGAAAGTAAAAGATGCTGAAGATCAGTTGGGTGCACGAGTGGGTTACATCGAACTGG
ATCTCAACAGCGGTAAGATCCTTGAGAGTTTTCGCCCCGAAGAACGTTTTCCAATGATGAGCACTTTTAA
AGTTCTGCTATGTGGCGCGGTATTATCCCGTGTTGACGCCGGGCAAGAGCAACTCGGTCGCCGCATACAC
TATTCTCAGAATGACTTGGTTGAGTACTCACCAGTCACAGAAAAGCATCTTACGGATGGCATGACAGTAA
GAGAATTATGCAGTGCTGCCATAACCATGAGTGATAACACTGCGGCCAACTTACTTCTGACAACGATCGG
AGGACCGAAGGAGCTAACCGCTTTTTTGCACAACATGGGGGATCATGTAACTCGCCTTGATCGTTGGGAA
CCGGAGCTGAATGAAGCCATACCAAACGACGAGCGTGACACCACGATGCCTGCAGCAATGGCAACAACGT
TGCGCAAACTATTAACTGGCGAACTACTTACTCTAGCTTCCCGGCAACAATTAATAGACTGGATGGAGGC
GGATAAAGTTGCAGGACCACTTCTGCGCTCGGCCCTTCCGGCTGGCTGGTTTATTGCTGATAAATCTGGA
GCCGGTGAGCGTGGCTCTCGCGGTATCATTGCAGCACTGGGGCCAGATGGTAAGCCCTCCCGTATCGTAG
TTATCTACACGACGGGGAGTCAGGCAACTATGGATGAACGAAATAGACAGATCGCTGAGATAGGTGCCTC
ACTGATTAAGCATTGGTAACTGTCAGACCAAGTTTACTCATATATACTTTAGATTGATTTAAAACTTCAT
TTTTAATTTAAAAGGATCTAGGTGAAGATCCTTTTTGATAATCTCATGACCAAAATCCCTTAACGTGAGT
TTTCGTTCCACTGAGCGTCAGACCCCGTAGAAAAGATCAAAGGATCTTCTTGAGATCCTTTTTTTCTGCG
CGTAATCTGCTGCTTGCAAACAAAAAAACCACCGCTACCAGCGGTGGTTTGTTTGCCGGATCAAGAGCTA
CCAACTCTTTTTCCGAAGGTAACTGGCTTCAGCAGAGCGCAGATACCAAATACTGTCCTTCTAGTGTAGC
CGTAGTTAGGCCACCACTTCAAGAACTCTGTAGCACCGCCTACATACCTCGCTCTGCTAATCCTGTTACC
AGTGGCTGCTGCCAGTGGCGATAAGTCGTGTCTTACCGGGTTGGACTCAAGACGATAGTTACCGGATAAG
GCGCAGCGGTCGGGCTGAACGGGGGGTTCGTGCACACAGCCCAGCTTGGAGCGAACGACCTACACCGAAC
TGAGATACCTACAGCGTGAGCTATGAGAAAGCGCCACGCTTCCCGAAGGGAGAAAGGCGGACAGGTATCC
GGTAAGCGGCAGGGTCGGAACAGGAGAGCGCACGAGGGAGCTTCCAGGGGGAAACGCCTGGTATCTTTAT
AGTCCTGTCGGGTTTCGCCACCTCTGACTTGAGCGTCGATTTTTGTGATGCTCGTCAGGGGGGCGGAGCC
TATGGAAAAACGCCAGCAACGCGGCCTTTTTACGGTTCCTGGCCTTTTGCTGGCCTTTTGCTCACATGTT
CTTTCCTGCGTTATCCCCTGATTCTGTGGATAACCGTATTACCGCCTTTGAGTGAGCTGATACCGCTCGC
CGCAGCCGAACGACCGAGCGCAGCGAGTCAGTGAGCGAGGAAGCGGAAGAGCGCCTGATGCGGTATTTTC
TCCTTACGCATCTGTGCGGTATTTCACACCGCAATGGTGCACTCTCAGTACAATCTGCTCTGATGCCGCA
TAGTTAAGCCAGTATACACTCCGCTATCGCTACGTGACTGGGTCATGGCTGCGCCCCGACACCCGCCAAC
ACCCGCTGACGCGCCCTGACGGGCTTGTCTGCTCCCGGCATCCGCTTACAGACAAGCTGTGACCGCCTCC
GGGAGCTGCATGTGTCAGAGGTTTTCACCGTCATCACCGAAACGCGCGAGGCAGCTGCGGTAAAGCTCAT
CAGCGTGGTCGTGAAGCGATTCACAGATGTCTGCCTGTTCATCCGCGTCCAGCTCGTTGAGTTTCTCCAG
AAGCGTTAATGTCTGGCTTCTGATAAAGCGGGCCATGTTAAGGGCGGTTTTTTCCTGTTTGGTCACTGAT
GCCTCCGTGTAAGGGGGATTTCTGTTCATGGGGGTAATGATACCGATGAAACGAGAGAGGATGCTCACGA
TACGGGTTACTGATGATGAACATGCCCGGTTACTGGAACGTTGTGAGGGTAAACAACTGGCGGTATGGAT
GCGGCGGGACCAGAGAAAAATCACTCAGGGTCAATGCCAGCGCTTCGTTAATACAGATGTAGGTGTTCCA
CAGGGTAGCCAGCAGCATCCTGCGATGCAGATCCGGAACATAATGGTGCAGGGCGCTGACTTCCGCGTTT
CCAGACTTTACGAAACACGGAAACCGAAGACCATTCATGTTGTTGCTCAGGTCGCAGACGTTTTGCAGCA
GCAGTCGCTTCACGTTCGCTCGCGTATCGGTGATTCATTCTGCTAACCAGTAAGGCAACCCCGCCAGCCT
AGCCGGGTCCTCAACGACAGGAGCACGATCATGCGCACCCGTGGCCAGGACCCAACGCTGCCCGAGATGC
GCCGCGTGCGGCTGCTGGAGATGGCGGACGCGATGGATATGTTCTGCCAAGGGTTGGTTTGCGCATTCAC
AGTTCTCCGCAAGAATTGATTGGCTCCAATTCTTGGAGTGGTGAATCCGTTAGCGAGGTGCCGCCGGCTT
CCATTCAGGTCGAGGTGGCCCGGCTCCATGCACCGCGACGCAACGCGGGGAGGCAGACAAGGTATAGGGC
GGCGCCTACAATCCATGCCAACCCGTTCCATGTGCTCGCCGAGGCGGCATAAATCGCCGTGACGATCAGC
GGTCCAGTGATCGAAGTTAGGCTGGTAAGAGCCGCGAGCGATCCTTGAAGCTGTCCCTGATGGTCGTCAT
CTACCTGCCTGGACAGCATGGCCTGCAACGCGGGCATCCCGATGCCGCCGGAAGCGAGAAGAATCATAAT
GGGGAAGGCCATCCAGCCTCGCGTCGCGAACGCCAGCAAGACGTAGCCCAGCGCGTCGGCCGCCATGCCG
GCGATAATGGCCTGCTTCTCGCCGAAACGTTTGGTGGCGGGACCAGTGACGAAGGCTTGAGCGAGGGCGT
GCAAGATTCCGAATACCGCAAGCGACAGGCCGATCATCGTCGCGCTCCAGCGAAAGCGGTCCTCGCCGAA
AATGACCCAGAGCGCTGCCGGCACCTGTCCTACGAGTTGCATGATAAAGAAGACAGTCATAAGTGCGGCG
ACGATAGTCATGCCCCGCGCCCACCGGAAGGAGCTGACTGGGTTGAAGGCTCTCAAGGGCATCGGTCGAC
GCTCTCCCTTATGCGACTCCTGCATTAGGAAGCAGCCCAGTAGTAGGTTGAGGCCGTTGAGCACCGCCGC
CGCAAGGAATGGTGCATGCAAGGAGATGGCGCCCAACAGTCCCCCGGCCACGGGGCCTGCCACCATACCC
ACGCCGAAACAAGCGCTCATGAGCCCGAAGTGGCGAGCCCGATCTTCCCCATCGGTGATGTCGGCGATAT
AGGCGCCAGCAACCGCACCTGTGGCGCCGGTGATGCCGGCCACGATGCGTCCGGCGTAGAGGATCGAGAT
CTCGATCCCGCGAAATTAATACGACTCACTATAGGGACACCACAACGGTTTCCCTCTAGAAATAATTTTG
TTTAACTTTAAGAAGGAGATATACCATGTCCCACCATCATCATCATCATGCGCCAAAAAAGGTTGAAACC
GGTCACACCCTATCCGGCGGATCTGTTACGGGCACGCAAGTGGATCGTAAATCTCATGTGACTGGAAACG
AGCCGGGCACTTGCCGAGCAGTCACGGGCACCGAGTACGTAGGTACTGAGCAATTCACCTCTTTTTGCAA
TACCAGCCCCAAGCCAAATGCGACGAAGGTCAATGTGACCACAACGGCTCGTGGTCGCCCTGTTAGCGGT
ACGGAAGTTTCACGGACCGAGAAGGTAACTGGCAACGAATCCGGTGTCTGCCGTAACGTTACCGGCACCG
AATACATGAGTAATGAAGCTCACTTTTCTCTATGTGGAACAGCCGCAAAGCCTTCACAAGCGGATAAAGT
CATGTTCGGCGCCACAGCACGAACGCATCAAGTGGTCAGTGGCAGTGATGAATTCAGGCCCTCTTCTGTT
ACGGGTAACGAATCGGGTGCAAAACGCACAATTACCGGCTCGCAGTACGCAGACGAAGGTCTTGCGCGAC
TCACGATCAACGGAGCACCTGCAAAAGTAGCCAGAACCCACACCTTTGCGGGCTCTGACGTTACCGGCAC
GGAAATCGGTCGCTCTACTCGCGTAACTGGTGATGAAAGCGGTTCGTGTCGTTCAATCTCAGGCACCGAG
TATCTCAGTAACGAGCAATTCCAATCCTTTTGTGACACAAAACCTCAACGCAGCCCGTTCAAGGTTGGCC
AAGATCGCACGAACAAGGGTCAGTCTGTGACTGGTAACTTGGTTGATCGTTCCGAACTGGTTACAGGTAA
CGAACCAGGTTCATGCTCTCGGGTTACAGGCTCTCAGTATGGCCAAAGCAAAATCTGCGGTGGTGGCGTG
GGAAAAGTGCGCTCAATGCGCACCCTTCGCGGCACCTCAGTATCTGGCCAACAGCTAGATCATGCCCCAA
AGATGTCCGGTGACGAGCGCGGCGGGTGCATGCCCGTCACCGGTAATGAGTACTACGGTCGTGAACATTT
CGAACCGTTTTGTACGAGCACCCCAGAGCCCGAAGCTCAATAAAGCGGTTAAGATCCGGCTGCTAACAAA
GCCCGAAAGGAAGCTGAGTTGGCTGCTGCCACCGCTGAGCAATAACTAGCATAACCCCTTGGGGCCTCTA
AACGGGTCTTGAGGGGTTTTTTGCTGAAAGGAGGAACTATATCCGGATATCCACAGGACGGGTGTGGTCG
CCATGATCGCGTAGTCGATAGTGGCTCCAAGTAGCGAAGCGAGCAGGACTGGGCGGCGGCCAAAGCGGTC
GGACAGTGCTCCGAGAACGGGTGCGCATAGAAATTGCATCAACGCATATAGCGCTAGCAGCACGCCATAG
TGACTGGCGATGCTGTCGGAATGGACGATATCCCGCAAGAGGCCCGGCAGTACCGGCATAACCAAGCCTA
TGCCTACAGCATCCAGGGTGACGGTGCCGAGGATGACGATGAGCGCATTGTTAGATTTCATACACGGTGC
CTGACTGCGTTAGCAATTTAACTGTGATAAACTACCGCATTAAAGCTTATCGATGATAAGCTGTCAAACA
TGAGAA
