Features (pLannotate 1.2.2; 14 found; start..end, strand, type, name):
     32..54      +  RBS            RBS: efficient ribosome binding site from bacteriophage T7 gene 10 (Olins and Rangwala, 1989)
     85..1125    +  CDS            csoS2 (fragment): CSOS2_HALNC - Experimental evidence at protein level: Swiss-Prot protein existence level 1. Unlike beta-carboxysomes, alpha-carboxysomes (Cb) can form without cargo protein. CsoS2 is essential for Cb formation and is also capable of targeting foreign proteins to the Cb. The Cb shell assembles with the aid of CsoS2; CsoS1A, CsoS1B and CsoS1C form the majority of the shell while CsoS4A and CsoS4B form vertices. CsoS1D forms pseudohexamers that probably control metabolite flux into and out of the shell. From Halothiobacillus neapolitanus (strain ATCC 23641 / c2) (Thiobacillus neapolitanus).
   1144..1193    +  CDS            SET1 (fragment): solubility-enhancement tag derived from T7 phage gene 10B
   1201..1248    +  terminator     T7 terminator: transcription terminator for bacteriophage T7 RNA polymerase
   1274..1566    -  CDS            TcR (fragment): tetracycline efflux protein; tet; confers resistance to tetracycline
   1614..1642    -  promoter       tet promoter: E. coli promoter for tetracycline efflux protein gene
   1755..1859    +  promoter       AmpR promoter: bla
   1860..2717    +  CDS            bla: BLAT_ECOLX - Experimental evidence at protein level: Swiss-Prot protein existence level 1. TEM-type are the most prevalent beta-lactamases in enterobacteria; they hydrolyze the beta-lactam bond in susceptible beta-lactam antibiotics, thus conferring resistance to penicillins and cephalosporins. TEM-3 and TEM-4 are capable of hydrolyzing cefotaxime and ceftazidime. TEM-5 is capable of hydrolyzing ceftazidime. TEM-6 is capable of hydrolyzing ceftazidime and aztreonam. TEM-8/CAZ-2, TEM- 16/CAZ-7 and TEM-24/CAZ-6 are markedly active against ceftazidime. IRT- 4 shows resistance to beta-lactamase in
   2891..3479    +  rep_origin     ori: high-copy-number ColE1/pMB1/pBR322/pUC origin of replication
   3665..3804    -  misc_feature   bom: basis of mobility region from pBR322
   3906..4097    -  CDS            rop: Rop protein, which maintains plasmids at low copy number; rop
   4114..4494    +  CDS            YPB1_ECOLX: Protein predicted: Swiss-Prot protein existence level 4. From Escherichia coli.
   4736..5636    -  CDS            TcR (fragment): tetracycline efflux protein; tet; confers resistance to tetracycline
   5658..5676    +  promoter       T7 promoter: promoter for bacteriophage T7 RNA polymerase
>Addgene plasmid #140843 | pBz106_CsoS2_MR | addgene full sequence | sequence record 300557 | Addgene NGS Result
GACACCACAACGGTTTCCCTCTAGAAATAATTTTGTTTAACTTTAAGAAGGAGATATACCATGTCCCACC
ATCATCATCATCATGCGCCAAAAAAGGTTGAAACCGGTCACACCCTATCCGGCGGATCTGTTACGGGCAC
GCAAGTGGATCGTAAATCTCATGTGACTGGAAACGAGCCGGGCACTTGCCGAGCAGTCACGGGCACCGAG
TACGTAGGTACTGAGCAATTCACCTCTTTTTGCAATACCAGCCCCAAGCCAAATGCGACGAAGGTCAATG
TGACCACAACGGCTCGTGGTCGCCCTGTTAGCGGTACGGAAGTTTCACGGACCGAGAAGGTAACTGGCAA
CGAATCCGGTGTCTGCCGTAACGTTACCGGCACCGAATACATGAGTAATGAAGCTCACTTTTCTCTATGT
GGAACAGCCGCAAAGCCTTCACAAGCGGATAAAGTCATGTTCGGCGCCACAGCACGAACGCATCAAGTGG
TCAGTGGCAGTGATGAATTCAGGCCCTCTTCTGTTACGGGTAACGAATCGGGTGCAAAACGCACAATTAC
CGGCTCGCAGTACGCAGACGAAGGTCTTGCGCGACTCACGATCAACGGAGCACCTGCAAAAGTAGCCAGA
ACCCACACCTTTGCGGGCTCTGACGTTACCGGCACGGAAATCGGTCGCTCTACTCGCGTAACTGGTGATG
AAAGCGGTTCGTGTCGTTCAATCTCAGGCACCGAGTATCTCAGTAACGAGCAATTCCAATCCTTTTGTGA
CACAAAACCTCAACGCAGCCCGTTCAAGGTTGGCCAAGATCGCACGAACAAGGGTCAGTCTGTGACTGGT
AACTTGGTTGATCGTTCCGAACTGGTTACAGGTAACGAACCAGGTTCATGCTCTCGGGTTACAGGCTCTC
AGTATGGCCAAAGCAAAATCTGCGGTGGTGGCGTGGGAAAAGTGCGCTCAATGCGCACCCTTCGCGGCAC
CTCAGTATCTGGCCAACAGCTAGATCATGCCCCAAAGATGTCCGGTGACGAGCGCGGCGGGTGCATGCCC
GTCACCGGTAATGAGTACTACGGTCGTGAACATTTCGAACCGTTTTGTACGAGCACCCCAGAGCCCGAAG
CTCAATAAAGCGGTTAAGATCCGGCTGCTAACAAAGCCCGAAAGGAAGCTGAGTTGGCTGCTGCCACCGC
TGAGCAATAACTAGCATAACCCCTTGGGGCCTCTAAACGGGTCTTGAGGGGTTTTTTGCTGAAAGGAGGA
ACTATATCCGGATATCCACAGGACGGGTGTGGTCGCCATGATCGCGTAGTCGATAGTGGCTCCAAGTAGC
GAAGCGAGCAGGACTGGGCGGCGGCCAAAGCGGTCGGACAGTGCTCCGAGAACGGGTGCGCATAGAAATT
GCATCAACGCATATAGCGCTAGCAGCACGCCATAGTGACTGGCGATGCTGTCGGAATGGACGATATCCCG
CAAGAGGCCCGGCAGTACCGGCATAACCAAGCCTATGCCTACAGCATCCAGGGTGACGGTGCCGAGGATG
ACGATGAGCGCATTGTTAGATTTCATACACGGTGCCTGACTGCGTTAGCAATTTAACTGTGATAAACTAC
CGCATTAAAGCTTATCGATGATAAGCTGTCAAACATGAGAATTCTTGAAGACGAAAGGGCCTCGTGATAC
GCCTATTTTTATAGGTTAATGTCATGATAATAATGGTTTCTTAGACGTCAGGTGGCACTTTTCGGGGAAA
TGTGCGCGGAACCCCTATTTGTTTATTTTTCTAAATACATTCAAATATGTATCCGCTCATGAGACAATAA
CCCTGATAAATGCTTCAATAATATTGAAAAAGGAAGAGTATGAGTATTCAACATTTCCGTGTCGCCCTTA
TTCCCTTTTTTGCGGCATTTTGCCTTCCTGTTTTTGCTCACCCAGAAACGCTGGTGAAAGTAAAAGATGC
TGAAGATCAGTTGGGTGCACGAGTGGGTTACATCGAACTGGATCTCAACAGCGGTAAGATCCTTGAGAGT
TTTCGCCCCGAAGAACGTTTTCCAATGATGAGCACTTTTAAAGTTCTGCTATGTGGCGCGGTATTATCCC
GTGTTGACGCCGGGCAAGAGCAACTCGGTCGCCGCATACACTATTCTCAGAATGACTTGGTTGAGTACTC
ACCAGTCACAGAAAAGCATCTTACGGATGGCATGACAGTAAGAGAATTATGCAGTGCTGCCATAACCATG
AGTGATAACACTGCGGCCAACTTACTTCTGACAACGATCGGAGGACCGAAGGAGCTAACCGCTTTTTTGC
ACAACATGGGGGATCATGTAACTCGCCTTGATCGTTGGGAACCGGAGCTGAATGAAGCCATACCAAACGA
CGAGCGTGACACCACGATGCCTGCAGCAATGGCAACAACGTTGCGCAAACTATTAACTGGCGAACTACTT
ACTCTAGCTTCCCGGCAACAATTAATAGACTGGATGGAGGCGGATAAAGTTGCAGGACCACTTCTGCGCT
CGGCCCTTCCGGCTGGCTGGTTTATTGCTGATAAATCTGGAGCCGGTGAGCGTGGCTCTCGCGGTATCAT
TGCAGCACTGGGGCCAGATGGTAAGCCCTCCCGTATCGTAGTTATCTACACGACGGGGAGTCAGGCAACT
ATGGATGAACGAAATAGACAGATCGCTGAGATAGGTGCCTCACTGATTAAGCATTGGTAACTGTCAGACC
AAGTTTACTCATATATACTTTAGATTGATTTAAAACTTCATTTTTAATTTAAAAGGATCTAGGTGAAGAT
CCTTTTTGATAATCTCATGACCAAAATCCCTTAACGTGAGTTTTCGTTCCACTGAGCGTCAGACCCCGTA
GAAAAGATCAAAGGATCTTCTTGAGATCCTTTTTTTCTGCGCGTAATCTGCTGCTTGCAAACAAAAAAAC
CACCGCTACCAGCGGTGGTTTGTTTGCCGGATCAAGAGCTACCAACTCTTTTTCCGAAGGTAACTGGCTT
CAGCAGAGCGCAGATACCAAATACTGTCCTTCTAGTGTAGCCGTAGTTAGGCCACCACTTCAAGAACTCT
GTAGCACCGCCTACATACCTCGCTCTGCTAATCCTGTTACCAGTGGCTGCTGCCAGTGGCGATAAGTCGT
GTCTTACCGGGTTGGACTCAAGACGATAGTTACCGGATAAGGCGCAGCGGTCGGGCTGAACGGGGGGTTC
GTGCACACAGCCCAGCTTGGAGCGAACGACCTACACCGAACTGAGATACCTACAGCGTGAGCTATGAGAA
AGCGCCACGCTTCCCGAAGGGAGAAAGGCGGACAGGTATCCGGTAAGCGGCAGGGTCGGAACAGGAGAGC
GCACGAGGGAGCTTCCAGGGGGAAACGCCTGGTATCTTTATAGTCCTGTCGGGTTTCGCCACCTCTGACT
TGAGCGTCGATTTTTGTGATGCTCGTCAGGGGGGCGGAGCCTATGGAAAAACGCCAGCAACGCGGCCTTT
TTACGGTTCCTGGCCTTTTGCTGGCCTTTTGCTCACATGTTCTTTCCTGCGTTATCCCCTGATTCTGTGG
ATAACCGTATTACCGCCTTTGAGTGAGCTGATACCGCTCGCCGCAGCCGAACGACCGAGCGCAGCGAGTC
AGTGAGCGAGGAAGCGGAAGAGCGCCTGATGCGGTATTTTCTCCTTACGCATCTGTGCGGTATTTCACAC
CGCAATGGTGCACTCTCAGTACAATCTGCTCTGATGCCGCATAGTTAAGCCAGTATACACTCCGCTATCG
CTACGTGACTGGGTCATGGCTGCGCCCCGACACCCGCCAACACCCGCTGACGCGCCCTGACGGGCTTGTC
TGCTCCCGGCATCCGCTTACAGACAAGCTGTGACCGCCTCCGGGAGCTGCATGTGTCAGAGGTTTTCACC
GTCATCACCGAAACGCGCGAGGCAGCTGCGGTAAAGCTCATCAGCGTGGTCGTGAAGCGATTCACAGATG
TCTGCCTGTTCATCCGCGTCCAGCTCGTTGAGTTTCTCCAGAAGCGTTAATGTCTGGCTTCTGATAAAGC
GGGCCATGTTAAGGGCGGTTTTTTCCTGTTTGGTCACTGATGCCTCCGTGTAAGGGGGATTTCTGTTCAT
GGGGGTAATGATACCGATGAAACGAGAGAGGATGCTCACGATACGGGTTACTGATGATGAACATGCCCGG
TTACTGGAACGTTGTGAGGGTAAACAACTGGCGGTATGGATGCGGCGGGACCAGAGAAAAATCACTCAGG
GTCAATGCCAGCGCTTCGTTAATACAGATGTAGGTGTTCCACAGGGTAGCCAGCAGCATCCTGCGATGCA
GATCCGGAACATAATGGTGCAGGGCGCTGACTTCCGCGTTTCCAGACTTTACGAAACACGGAAACCGAAG
ACCATTCATGTTGTTGCTCAGGTCGCAGACGTTTTGCAGCAGCAGTCGCTTCACGTTCGCTCGCGTATCG
GTGATTCATTCTGCTAACCAGTAAGGCAACCCCGCCAGCCTAGCCGGGTCCTCAACGACAGGAGCACGAT
CATGCGCACCCGTGGCCAGGACCCAACGCTGCCCGAGATGCGCCGCGTGCGGCTGCTGGAGATGGCGGAC
GCGATGGATATGTTCTGCCAAGGGTTGGTTTGCGCATTCACAGTTCTCCGCAAGAATTGATTGGCTCCAA
TTCTTGGAGTGGTGAATCCGTTAGCGAGGTGCCGCCGGCTTCCATTCAGGTCGAGGTGGCCCGGCTCCAT
GCACCGCGACGCAACGCGGGGAGGCAGACAAGGTATAGGGCGGCGCCTACAATCCATGCCAACCCGTTCC
ATGTGCTCGCCGAGGCGGCATAAATCGCCGTGACGATCAGCGGTCCAATGATCGAAGTTAGGCTGGTAAG
AGCCGCGAGCGATCCTTGAAGCTGTCCCTGATGGTCGTCATCTACCTGCCTGGACAGCATGGCCTGCAAC
GCGGGCATCCCGATGCCGCCGGAAGCGAGAAGAATCATAATGGGGAAGGCCATCCAGCCTCGCGTCGCGA
ACGCCAGCAAGACGTAGCCCAGCGCGTCGGCCGCCATGCCGGCGATAATGGCCTGCTTCTCGCCGAAACG
TTTGGTGGCGGGACCAGTGACGAAGGCTTGAGCGAGGGCGTGCAAGATTCCGAATACCGCAAGCGACAGG
CCGATCATCGTCGCGCTCCAGCGAAAGCGGTCCTCGCCGAAAATGACCCAGAGCGCTGCCGGCACCTGTC
CTACGAGTTGCATGATAAAGAAGACAGTCATAAGTGCGGCGACGATAGTCATGCCCCGCGCCCACCGGAA
GGAGCTGACTGGGTTGAAGGCTCTCAAGGGCATCGGTCGACGCTCTCCCTTATGCGACTCCTGCATTAGG
AAGCAGCCCAGTAGTAGGTTGAGGCCGTTGAGCACCGCCGCCGCAAGGAATGGTGCATGCAAGGAGATGG
CGCCCAACAGTCCCCCGGCCACGGGGCCTGCCACCATACCCACGCCGAAACAAGCGCTCATGAGCCCGAA
GTGGCGAGCCCGATCTTCCCCATCGGTGATGTCGGCGATATAGGCGCCAGCAACCGCACCTGTGGCGCCG
GTGATGCCGGCCACGATGCGTCCGGCGTAGAGGATCGAGATCTCGATCCCGCGAAATTAATACGACTCAC
TATAGG
